LOCUS       Exported 10073 bp ds-DNA circular SYN 12-MAY-2021
DEFINITION  Bacterial expression plasmid for SpCas9-HF1 variant.
ACCESSION   .
VERSION     .
KEYWORDS    pJSC111 - Bacterial expression plasmid for SpCas9-HF1 variant
SOURCE      synthetic DNA construct
  ORGANISM  synthetic DNA construct
REFERENCE   1 (bases 1 to 10073)
  AUTHORS   Chen JS, Dagdas YS, Kleinstiver BP, Welch MM, Sousa AA, Harrington
            LB, Sternberg SH, Joung JK, Yildiz A, Doudna JA
  TITLE     Enhanced proofreading governs CRISPR-Cas9 targeting accuracy.
  JOURNAL   Nature. 2017 Sep 20. doi: 10.1038/nature24268.
  PUBMED    28931002
REFERENCE   2 (bases 1 to 10073)
  AUTHORS   .
  TITLE     Direct Submission
  JOURNAL   Exported May 12, 2021 from SnapGene Server 1.1.58
            http://www.snapgene.com
FEATURES             Location/Qualifiers
     source          1..10073
                     /organism="synthetic DNA construct"
                     /mol_type="other DNA"
     primer_bind     167..186
                     /label=pBRrevBam
                     /note="pBR322 vectors, tet region, downstream of BamHI,
                     reverse primer"
     primer_bind     270..289
                     /label=T7
                     /note="T7 promoter, forward primer"
     promoter        270..288
                     /label=T7 promoter
                     /note="promoter for bacteriophage T7 RNA polymerase"
     RBS             377..399
                     /note="efficient ribosome binding site from bacteriophage
                     T7 gene 10 (Olins and Rangwala, 1989)"
     CDS             419..448
                     /codon_start=1
                     /product="10xHis affinity tag"
                     /label=10xHis
                     /translation="HHHHHHHHHH"
     CDS             458..1558
                     /codon_start=1
                     /gene="malE (mutated)"
                     /product="maltose binding protein from E. coli"
                     /label=MBP
                     /note="This version of the gene does not encode a signal
                     sequence, so MBP will remain in the cytosol."
                     /translation="MKIEEGKLVIWINGDKGYNGLAEVGKKFEKDTGIKVTVEHPDKLE
                     EKFPQVAATGDGPDIIFWAHDRFGGYAQSGLLAEITPDKAFQDKLYPFTWDAVRYNGKL
                     IAYPIAVEALSLIYNKDLLPNPPKTWEEIPALDKELKAKGKSALMFNLQEPYFTWPLIA
                     ADGGYAFKYENGKYDIKDVGVDNAGAKAGLTFLVDLIKNKHMNADTDYSIAEAAFNKGE
                     TAMTINGPWAWSNIDTSKVNYGVTVLPTFKGQPSKPFVGVLSAGINAASPNKELAKEFL
                     ENYLLTDEGLEAVNKDKPLGAVALKSYEEELAKDPRIAATMENAQKGEIMPNIPQMSAF
                     WYAVRTAVINAASGRQTVDEALKDAQT"
     primer_bind     1532..1555
                     /label=MBP-F
                     /note="Maltose binding protein, forward primer"
     CDS             1613..1633
                     /codon_start=1
                     /product="tobacco etch virus (TEV) protease recognition and
                     cleavage site"
                     /label=TEV site
                     /translation="ENLYFQS"
     CDS             1640..5743
                     /codon_start=1
                     /product="Cas9 endonuclease from the Streptococcus pyogenes
                     Type II CRISPR/Cas system, mutated to improve targeting
                     specificity (Kleinstiver et al., 2016)"
                     /label=SpCas9-HF1
                     /note="carries the mutations N497A, R661A, Q695A, and
                     Q926A"
                     /translation="MDKKYSIGLDIGTNSVGWAVITDEYKVPSKKFKVLGNTDRHSIKK
                     NLIGALLFDSGETAEATRLKRTARRRYTRRKNRICYLQEIFSNEMAKVDDSFFHRLEES
                     FLVEEDKKHERHPIFGNIVDEVAYHEKYPTIYHLRKKLVDSTDKADLRLIYLALAHMIK
                     FRGHFLIEGDLNPDNSDVDKLFIQLVQTYNQLFEENPINASGVDAKAILSARLSKSRRL
                     ENLIAQLPGEKKNGLFGNLIALSLGLTPNFKSNFDLAEDAKLQLSKDTYDDDLDNLLAQ
                     IGDQYADLFLAAKNLSDAILLSDILRVNTEITKAPLSASMIKRYDEHHQDLTLLKALVR
                     QQLPEKYKEIFFDQSKNGYAGYIDGGASQEEFYKFIKPILEKMDGTEELLVKLNREDLL
                     RKQRTFDNGSIPHQIHLGELHAILRRQEDFYPFLKDNREKIEKILTFRIPYYVGPLARG
                     NSRFAWMTRKSEETITPWNFEEVVDKGASAQSFIERMTAFDKNLPNEKVLPKHSLLYEY
                     FTVYNELTKVKYVTEGMRKPAFLSGEQKKAIVDLLFKTNRKVTVKQLKEDYFKKIECFD
                     SVEISGVEDRFNASLGTYHDLLKIIKDKDFLDNEENEDILEDIVLTLTLFEDREMIEER
                     LKTYAHLFDDKVMKQLKRRRYTGWGALSRKLINGIRDKQSGKTILDFLKSDGFANRNFM
                     ALIHDDSLTFKEDIQKAQVSGQGDSLHEHIANLAGSPAIKKGILQTVKVVDELVKVMGR
                     HKPENIVIEMARENQTTQKGQKNSRERMKRIEEGIKELGSQILKEHPVENTQLQNEKLY
                     LYYLQNGRDMYVDQELDINRLSDYDVDHIVPQSFLKDDSIDNKVLTRSDKNRGKSDNVP
                     SEEVVKKMKNYWRQLLNAKLITQRKFDNLTKAERGGLSELDKAGFIKRQLVETRAITKH
                     VAQILDSRMNTKYDENDKLIREVKVITLKSKLVSDFRKDFQFYKVREINNYHHAHDAYL
                     NAVVGTALIKKYPKLESEFVYGDYKVYDVRKMIAKSEQEIGKATAKYFFYSNIMNFFKT
                     EITLANGEIRKRPLIETNGETGEIVWDKGRDFATVRKVLSMPQVNIVKKTEVQTGGFSK
                     ESILPKRNSDKLIARKKDWDPKKYGGFDSPTVAYSVLVVAKVEKGKSKKLKSVKELLGI
                     TIMERSSFEKNPIDFLEAKGYKEVKKDLIIKLPKYSLFELENGRKRMLASAGELQKGNE
                     LALPSKYVNFLYLASHYEKLKGSPEDNEQKQLFVEQHKHYLDEIIEQISEFSKRVILAD
                     ANLDKVLSAYNKHRDKPIREQAENIIHLFTLTNLGAPAAFKYFDTTIDRKRYTSTKEVL
                     DATLIHQSITGLYETRIDLSQLGGD"
     primer_bind     complement(5872..5890)
                     /label=T7 Term
                     /note="T7 terminator, reverse primer"
     terminator      5886..5933
                     /label=T7 terminator
                     /note="transcription terminator for bacteriophage T7 RNA
                     polymerase"
     promoter        complement(6299..6327)
                     /label=tet promoter
                     /note="E. coli promoter for tetracycline efflux protein
                     gene"
     primer_bind     complement(6354..6372)
                     /label=pBRforEco
                     /note="pBR322 vectors, upsteam of EcoRI site, forward
                     primer"
     promoter        6440..6544
                     /gene="bla"
                     /label=AmpR promoter
     CDS             6545..7405
                     /codon_start=1
                     /gene="bla"
                     /product="beta-lactamase"
                     /label=AmpR
                     /note="confers resistance to ampicillin, carbenicillin, and
                     related antibiotics"
                     /translation="MSIQHFRVALIPFFAAFCLPVFAHPETLVKVKDAEDQLGARVGYI
                     ELDLNSGKILESFRPEERFPMMSTFKVLLCGAVLSRVDAGQEQLGRRIHYSQNDLVEYS
                     PVTEKHLTDGMTVRELCSAAITMSDNTAANLLLTTIGGPKELTAFLHNMGDHVTRLDRW
                     EPELNEAIPNDERDTTMPAAMATTLRKLLTGELLTLASRQQLIDWMEADKVAGPLLRSA
                     LPAGWFIADKSGAGERGSRGIIAALGPDGKPSRIVVIYTTGSQATMDERNRQIAEIGAS
                     LIKHW"
     primer_bind     complement(6763..6782)
                     /label=Amp-R
                     /note="Ampicillin resistance gene, reverse primer"
     rep_origin      7576..8164
                     /direction=RIGHT
                     /label=ori
                     /note="high-copy-number ColE1/pMB1/pBR322/pUC origin of
                     replication"
     primer_bind     8065..8084
                     /label=pBR322ori-F
                     /note="pBR322 origin, forward primer"
     primer_bind     8318..8335
                     /label=L4440
                     /note="L4440 vector, forward primer"
     misc_feature    8350..8489
                     /label=bom
                     /note="basis of mobility region from pBR322"
     primer_bind     complement(8415..8434)
                     /label=pRS-marker
                     /note="pRS vectors, use to sequence yeast selectable
                     marker"
     primer_bind     8575..8597
                     /label=pGEX 3'
                     /note="pGEX vectors, reverse primer"
     CDS             complement(8591..8782)
                     /codon_start=1
                     /gene="rop"
                     /product="Rop protein, which maintains plasmids at low copy
                     number"
                     /label=rop
                     /translation="MTKQEKTALNMARFIRSQTLTLLEKLNELDADEQADICESLHDHA
                     DELYRSCLARFGDDGENL"
ORIGIN
        1 ggaagcagcc cagtagtagg ttgaggccgt tgagcaccgc cgccgcaagg aatggtgcat
       61 gcaaggagat ggcgcccaac agtcccccgg ccacggggcc tgccaccata cccacgccga
      121 aacaagcgct catgagcccg aagtggcgag cccgatcttc cccatcggtg atgtcggcga
      181 tataggcgcc agcaaccgca cctgtggcgc cggtgatgcc ggccacgatg cgtccggcgt
      241 agaggatcga gatctcgatc ccgcgaaatt aatacgactc actataggga gaccacaacg
      301 gtttccctct agtgccggct ccggagagct ctttaattaa gcggccgccc tgcaggactc
      361 gagttctaga aataattttg tttaacttta agaaggagat atacatatga aatcttctca
      421 ccatcaccat caccatcacc atcaccatgg ttcttctatg aaaatcgaag aaggtaaact
      481 ggtaatctgg attaacggcg ataaaggcta taacggtctc gctgaagtcg gtaagaaatt
      541 cgagaaagat accggaatta aagtcaccgt tgagcatccg gataaactgg aagagaaatt
      601 cccacaggtt gcggcaactg gcgatggccc tgacattatc ttctgggcac acgaccgctt
      661 tggtggctac gctcaatctg gcctgttggc tgaaatcacc ccggacaaag cgttccagga
      721 caagctgtat ccgtttacct gggatgccgt acgttacaac ggcaagctga ttgcttaccc
      781 gatcgctgtt gaagcgttat cgctgattta taacaaagat ctgctgccga acccgccaaa
      841 aacctgggaa gagatcccgg cgctggataa agaactgaaa gcgaaaggta agagcgcgct
      901 gatgttcaac ctgcaagaac cgtacttcac ctggccgctg attgctgctg acgggggtta
      961 tgcgttcaag tatgaaaacg gcaagtacga cattaaagac gtgggcgtgg ataacgctgg
     1021 cgcgaaagcg ggtctgacct tcctggttga cctgattaaa aacaaacaca tgaatgcaga
     1081 caccgattac tccatcgcag aagctgcctt taataaaggc gaaacagcga tgaccatcaa
     1141 cggcccgtgg gcatggtcca acatcgacac cagcaaagtg aattatggtg taacggtact
     1201 gccgaccttc aagggtcaac catccaaacc gttcgttggc gtgctgagcg caggtattaa
     1261 cgccgccagt ccgaacaaag agctggcaaa agagttcctc gaaaactatc tgctgactga
     1321 tgaaggtctg gaagcggtta ataaagacaa accgctgggt gccgtagcgc tgaagtctta
     1381 cgaggaagag ttggcgaaag atccacgtat tgccgccact atggaaaacg cccagaaagg
     1441 tgaaatcatg ccgaacatcc cgcagatgtc cgctttctgg tatgccgtgc gtactgcggt
     1501 gatcaacgcc gccagcggtc gtcagactgt cgatgaagcc ctgaaagacg cgcagactaa
     1561 ttcgagctcg aacaacaaca acaataacaa taacaacaac ctcgggatcg aggaaaacct
     1621 gtacttccaa tccaatgcaa tggataagaa atactcaata ggcttagata tcggcacaaa
     1681 tagcgtcgga tgggcggtga tcactgatga atataaggtt ccgtctaaaa agttcaaggt
     1741 tctgggaaat acagaccgcc acagtatcaa aaaaaatctt ataggggctc ttttatttga
     1801 cagtggagag acagcggaag cgactcgtct caaacggaca gctcgtagaa ggtatacacg
     1861 tcggaagaat cgtatttgtt atctacagga gattttttca aatgagatgg cgaaagtaga
     1921 tgatagtttc tttcatcgac ttgaagagtc ttttttggtg gaagaagaca agaagcatga
     1981 acgtcatcct atttttggaa atatagtaga tgaagttgct tatcatgaga aatatccaac
     2041 tatctatcat ctgcgaaaaa aattggtaga ttctactgat aaagcggatt tgcgcttaat
     2101 ctatttggcc ttagcgcata tgattaagtt tcgtggtcat tttttgattg agggagattt
     2161 aaatcctgat aatagtgatg tggacaaact atttatccag ttggtacaaa cctacaatca
     2221 attatttgaa gaaaacccta ttaacgcaag tggagtagat gctaaagcga ttctttctgc
     2281 acgattgagt aaatcaagac gattagaaaa tctcattgct cagctccccg gtgagaagaa
     2341 aaatggctta tttgggaatc tcattgcttt gtcattgggt ttgaccccta attttaaatc
     2401 aaattttgat ttggcagaag atgctaaatt acagctttca aaagatactt acgatgatga
     2461 tttagataat ttattggcgc aaattggaga tcaatatgct gatttgtttt tggcagctaa
     2521 gaatttatca gatgctattt tactttcaga tatcctaaga gtaaatactg aaataactaa
     2581 ggctccccta tcagcttcaa tgattaaacg ctacgatgaa catcatcaag acttgactct
     2641 tttaaaagct ttagttcgac aacaacttcc agaaaagtat aaagaaatct tttttgatca
     2701 atcaaaaaac ggatatgcag gttatattga tgggggagct agccaagaag aattttataa
     2761 atttatcaaa ccaattttag aaaaaatgga tggtactgag gaattattgg tgaaactaaa
     2821 tcgtgaagat ttgctgcgca agcaacggac ctttgacaac ggctctattc cccatcaaat
     2881 tcacttgggt gagctgcatg ctattttgag aagacaagaa gacttttatc catttttaaa
     2941 agacaatcgt gagaagattg aaaaaatctt gacttttcga attccttatt atgttggtcc
     3001 attggcgcgt ggcaatagtc gttttgcatg gatgactcgg aagtctgaag aaacaattac
     3061 cccatggaat tttgaagaag ttgtcgataa aggtgcttca gctcaatcat ttattgaacg
     3121 catgacagcg tttgataaaa atcttccaaa tgaaaaagta ctaccaaaac atagtttgct
     3181 ttatgagtat tttacggttt ataacgaatt gacaaaggtc aaatatgtta ctgaaggaat
     3241 gcgaaaacca gcatttcttt caggtgaaca gaagaaagcc attgttgatt tactcttcaa
     3301 aacaaatcga aaagtaaccg ttaagcaatt aaaagaagat tatttcaaaa aaatagaatg
     3361 ttttgatagt gttgaaattt caggagttga agatagattt aatgcttcat taggtaccta
     3421 ccatgatttg ctaaaaatta ttaaagataa agattttttg gataatgaag aaaatgaaga
     3481 tatcttagag gatattgttt taacattgac cttatttgaa gatagggaga tgattgagga
     3541 aagacttaaa acatatgctc acctctttga tgataaggtg atgaaacagc ttaaacgtcg
     3601 ccgttatact ggttggggag cgttgtctcg aaaattgatt aatggtatta gggataagca
     3661 atctggcaaa acaatattag attttttgaa atcagatggt tttgccaatc gcaattttat
     3721 ggccctgatc catgatgata gtttgacatt taaagaagac attcaaaaag cacaagtgtc
     3781 tggacaaggc gatagtttac atgaacatat tgcaaattta gctggtagcc ctgctattaa
     3841 aaaaggtatt ttacagactg taaaagttgt tgatgaattg gtcaaagtaa tggggcggca
     3901 taagccagaa aatatcgtta ttgaaatggc acgtgaaaat cagacaactc aaaagggcca
     3961 gaaaaattcg cgagagcgta tgaaacgaat cgaagaaggt atcaaagaat taggaagtca
     4021 gattcttaaa gagcatcctg ttgaaaatac tcaattgcaa aatgaaaagc tctatctcta
     4081 ttatctccaa aatggaagag acatgtatgt ggaccaagaa ttagatatta atcgtttaag
     4141 tgattatgat gtcgatcaca ttgttccaca aagtttcctt aaagacgatt caatagacaa
     4201 taaggtctta acgcgttctg ataaaaatcg tggtaaatcg gataacgttc caagtgaaga
     4261 agtagtcaaa aagatgaaaa actattggag acaacttcta aacgccaagt taatcactca
     4321 acgtaagttt gataatttaa cgaaagctga acgtggaggt ttgagtgaac ttgataaagc
     4381 tggttttatc aaacgccaat tggttgaaac tcgcgccatc actaagcatg tggcacaaat
     4441 tttggatagt cgcatgaata ctaaatacga tgaaaatgat aaacttattc gagaggttaa
     4501 agtgattacc ttaaaatcta aattagtttc tgacttccga aaagatttcc aattctataa
     4561 agtacgtgag attaacaatt accatcatgc ccatgatgcg tatctaaatg ccgtcgttgg
     4621 aactgctttg attaagaaat atccaaaact tgaatcggag tttgtctatg gtgattataa
     4681 agtttatgat gttcgtaaaa tgattgctaa gtctgagcaa gaaataggca aagcaaccgc
     4741 aaaatatttc ttttactcta atatcatgaa cttcttcaaa acagaaatta cacttgcaaa
     4801 tggagagatt cgcaaacgcc ctctaatcga aactaatggg gaaactggag aaattgtctg
     4861 ggataaaggg cgagattttg ccacagtgcg caaagtattg tccatgcccc aagtcaatat
     4921 tgtcaagaaa acagaagtac agacaggcgg attctccaag gagtcaattt taccaaaaag
     4981 aaattcggac aagcttattg ctcgtaaaaa agactgggat ccaaaaaaat atggtggttt
     5041 tgatagtcca acggtagctt attcagtcct agtggttgct aaggtggaaa aagggaaatc
     5101 gaagaagtta aaatccgtta aagagttact agggatcaca attatggaaa gaagttcctt
     5161 tgaaaaaaat ccgattgact ttttagaagc taaaggatat aaggaagtta aaaaagactt
     5221 aatcattaaa ctacctaaat atagtctttt tgagttagaa aacggtcgta aacggatgct
     5281 ggctagtgcc ggagaattac aaaaaggaaa tgagctggct ctgccaagca aatatgtgaa
     5341 ttttttatat ttagctagtc attatgaaaa gttgaagggt agtccagaag ataacgaaca
     5401 aaaacaattg tttgtggagc agcataagca ttatttagat gagattattg agcaaatcag
     5461 tgaattttct aagcgtgtta ttttagcaga tgccaattta gataaagttc ttagtgcata
     5521 taacaaacat agagacaaac caatacgtga acaagcagaa aatattattc atttatttac
     5581 gttgacgaat cttggagctc ccgctgcttt taaatatttt gatacaacaa ttgatcgtaa
     5641 acgatatacg tctacaaaag aagttttaga tgccactctt atccatcaat ccatcactgg
     5701 tctttatgaa acacgcattg atttgagtca gctaggaggt gactaataac attggaagtg
     5761 gataacggat ccgcgatcgc ggcgcgccac ctggtggccg gccggtacca cgcgtgcgcg
     5821 ctgatccggc tgctaacaaa gcccgaaagg aagctgagtt ggctgctgcc accgctgagc
     5881 aataactagc ataacccctt ggggcctcta aacgggtctt gaggggtttt ttgctgaaag
     5941 gaggaactat atccggatat ccacaggacg ggtgtggtcg ccatgatcgc gtagtcgata
     6001 gtggctccaa gtagcgaagc gagcaggact gggcggcggc caaagcggtc ggacagtgct
     6061 ccgagaacgg gtgcgcatag aaattgcatc aacgcatata gcgctagcag cacgccatag
     6121 tgactggcga tgctgtcgga atggacgata tcccgcaaga ggcccggcag taccggcata
     6181 accaagccta tgcctacagc atccagggtg acggtgccga ggatgacgat gagcgcattg
     6241 ttagatttca tacacggtgc ctgactgcgt tagcaattta actgtgataa actaccgcat
     6301 taaagcttat cgatgataag ctgtcaaaca tgagaattct tgaagacgaa agggcctcgt
     6361 gatacgccta tttttatagg ttaatgtcat gataataatg gtttcttaga cgtcaggtgg
     6421 cacttttcgg ggaaatgtgc gcggaacccc tatttgttta tttttctaaa tacattcaaa
     6481 tatgtatccg ctcatgagac aataaccctg ataaatgctt caataacatt gaaaaaggaa
     6541 gagtatgagt attcaacatt tccgtgtcgc ccttattccc ttttttgcgg cattttgcct
     6601 tcctgttttt gctcacccag aaacgctggt gaaagtaaaa gatgctgaag atcagttggg
     6661 tgcacgagtg ggttacatcg aactggatct caacagcggt aagatccttg agagttttcg
     6721 ccccgaagaa cgttttccaa tgatgagcac ttttaaagtt ctgctatgtg gcgcggtatt
     6781 atcccgtgtt gacgccgggc aagagcaact cggtcgccgc atacactatt ctcagaatga
     6841 cttggttgag tactcaccag tcacagaaaa gcatcttacg gatggcatga cagtaagaga
     6901 attatgcagt gctgccataa ccatgagtga taacactgcg gccaacttac ttctgacaac
     6961 gatcggagga ccgaaggagc taaccgcttt tttgcacaac atgggggatc atgtaactcg
     7021 ccttgatcgt tgggaaccgg agctgaatga agccatacca aacgacgagc gtgacaccac
     7081 gatgcctgca gcaatggcaa caacgttgcg caaactatta actggcgaac tacttactct
     7141 agcttcccgg caacaattaa tagactggat ggaggcggat aaagttgcag gaccacttct
     7201 gcgctcggcc cttccggctg gctggtttat tgctgataaa tctggagccg gtgagcgtgg
     7261 gtctcgcggt atcattgcag cactggggcc agatggtaag ccctcccgta tcgtagttat
     7321 ctacacgacg gggagtcagg caactatgga tgaacgaaat agacagatcg ctgagatagg
     7381 tgcctcactg attaagcatt ggtaactgtc agaccaagtt tactcatata tactttagat
     7441 tgatttaaaa cttcattttt aatttaaaag gatctaggtg aagatccttt ttgataatct
     7501 catgaccaaa atcccttaac gtgagttttc gttccactga gcgtcagacc ccgtagaaaa
     7561 gatcaaagga tcttcttgag atcctttttt tctgcgcgta atctgctgct tgcaaacaaa
     7621 aaaaccaccg ctaccagcgg tggtttgttt gccggatcaa gagctaccaa ctctttttcc
     7681 gaaggtaact ggcttcagca gagcgcagat accaaatact gtccttctag tgtagccgta
     7741 gttaggccac cacttcaaga actctgtagc accgcctaca tacctcgctc tgctaatcct
     7801 gttaccagtg gctgctgcca gtggcgataa gtcgtgtctt accgggttgg actcaagacg
     7861 atagttaccg gataaggcgc agcggtcggg ctgaacgggg ggttcgtgca cacagcccag
     7921 cttggagcga acgacctaca ccgaactgag atacctacag cgtgagctat gagaaagcgc
     7981 cacgcttccc gaagggagaa aggcggacag gtatccggta agcggcaggg tcggaacagg
     8041 agagcgcacg agggagcttc cagggggaaa cgcctggtat ctttatagtc ctgtcgggtt
     8101 tcgccacctc tgacttgagc gtcgattttt gtgatgctcg tcaggggggc ggagcctatg
     8161 gaaaaacgcc agcaacgcgg cctttttacg gttcctggcc ttttgctggc cttttgctca
     8221 catgttcttt cctgcgttat cccctgattc tgtggataac cgtattaccg cctttgagtg
     8281 agctgatacc gctcgccgca gccgaacgac cgagcgcagc gagtcagtga gcgaggaagc
     8341 ggaagagcgc ctgatgcggt attttctcct tacgcatctg tgcggtattt cacaccgcaa
     8401 tggtgcactc tcagtacaat ctgctctgat gccgcatagt taagccagta tacactccgc
     8461 tatcgctacg tgactgggtc atggctgcgc cccgacaccc gccaacaccc gctgacgcgc
     8521 cctgacgggc ttgtctgctc ccggcatccg cttacagaca agctgtgacc gtctccggga
     8581 gctgcatgtg tcagaggttt tcaccgtcat caccgaaacg cgcgaggcag ctgcggtaaa
     8641 gctcatcagc gtggtcgtga agcgattcac agatgtctgc ctgttcatcc gcgtccagct
     8701 cgttgagttt ctccagaagc gttaatgtct ggcttctgat aaagcgggcc atgttaaggg
     8761 cggttttttc ctgtttggtc actgatgcct ccgtgtaagg gggatttctg ttcatggggg
     8821 taatgatacc gatgaaacga gagaggatgc tcacgatacg ggttactgat gatgaacatg
     8881 cccggttact ggaacgttgt gagggtaaac aactggcggt atggatgcgg cgggaccaga
     8941 gaaaaatcac tcagggtcaa tgccagcgct tcgttaatac agatgtaggt gttccacagg
     9001 gtagccagca gcatcctgcg atgcagatcc ggaacataat ggtgcagggc gctgacttcc
     9061 gcgtttccag actttacgaa acacggaaac cgaagaccat tcatgttgtt gctcaggtcg
     9121 cagacgtttt gcagcagcag tcgcttcacg ttcgctcgcg tatcggtgat tcattctgct
     9181 aaccagtaag gcaaccccgc cagcctagcc gggtcctcaa cgacaggagc acgatcatgc
     9241 gcacccgtgg ccaggaccca acgctgcccg agatgcgccg cgtgcggctg ctggagatgg
     9301 cggacgcgat ggatatgttc tgccaagggt tggtttgcgc attcacagtt ctccgcaaga
     9361 attgattggc tccaattctt ggagtggtga atccgttagc gaggtgccgc cggcttccat
     9421 tcaggtcgag gtggcccggc tccatgcacc gcgacgcaac gcggggaggc agacaaggta
     9481 tagggcggcg cctacaatcc atgccaaccc gttccatgtg ctcgccgagg cggcataaat
     9541 cgccgtgacg atcagcggtc caatgatcga agttaggctg gtaagagccg cgagcgatcc
     9601 ttgaagctgt ccctgatggt cgtcatctac ctgcctggac agcatggcct gcaacgcggg
     9661 catcccgatg ccgccggaag cgagaagaat cataatgggg aaggccatcc agcctcgcgt
     9721 cgcgaacgcc agcaagacgt agcccagcgc gtcggccgcc atgccggcga taatggcctg
     9781 cttctcgccg aaacgtttgg tggcgggacc agtgacgaag gcttgagcga gggcgtgcaa
     9841 gattccgaat accgcaagcg acaggccgat catcgtcgcg ctccagcgaa agcggtcctc
     9901 gccgaaaatg acccagagcg ctgccggcac ctgtcctacg agttgcatga taaagaagac
     9961 agtcataagt gcggcgacga tagtcatgcc ccgcgcccac cggaaggagc tgactgggtt
    10021 gaaggctctc aagggcatcg gtcgacgctc tcccttatgc gactcctgca tta
//
