[The description below was written by a language model from this plasmid's Addgene catalogue record and the feature table of its GenBank file.]
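Description:
pJSC111 is a 10,073 bp circular bacterial expression plasmid built on the pCT10 backbone for producing recombinant SpCas9-HF1, a high-fidelity variant of the Streptococcus pyogenes Cas9 endonuclease. It is maintained in E. coli through a ColE1/pMB1-type origin of replication and selected with ampicillin via the bla (beta-lactamase) gene under its own promoter. The backbone shows pBR322 ancestry, retaining the bom mobility region, a remnant tet promoter and the rop gene. The catalogue lists the plasmid as high copy, although Rop is generally associated with restraining copy number.

The expression cassette is driven by a bacteriophage T7 promoter followed by the efficient T7 gene 10 ribosome binding site, and it ends at a T7 terminator, so expression requires a host supplying T7 RNA polymerase. No lac operator or lacI gene is annotated in the feature table. The open reading frame encodes, in order, a 10xHis affinity tag, a maltose binding protein lacking its signal sequence (so the fusion remains cytosolic), a TEV protease recognition site, and the Cas9 coding sequence carrying N497A, R661A, Q695A and Q926A. These four alanine substitutions were introduced to improve targeting specificity. The His tag allows metal-affinity purification, MBP commonly aids solubility and yield, and TEV cleavage allows both tags to be removed from Cas9. The insert was introduced by Gibson assembly. The construct is meant for purifying the HF1 protein, and the associated study concerns how proofreading governs Cas9 targeting accuracy.
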