Addgene plasmid #101209: pJSC111 - Bacterial expression plasmid for SpCas9-HF1 variant
Purpose: Bacterial expression plasmid for SpCas9-HF1 variant
Depositing lab: Jennifer Doudna & Keith Joung. Depositing organization: University of California, Berkeley. Publication: Enhanced proofreading governs CRISPR-Cas9 targeting accuracy. Chen JS, Dagdas YS, Kleinstiver BP, Welch MM, Sousa AA, Harrington LB, Sternberg SH, Joung JK, Yildiz A, Doudna JA. Nature. 2017 Sep 20. doi: 10.1038/nature24268. PubMed 28931002.
Backbone
  Vector backbone: pCT10
  Backbone manufacturer: Doudna lab
  Vector type: Bacterial Expression
Growth in bacteria
  Bacterial resistance: Ampicillin, 100 μg/mL
  Growth temperature: 37°C
  Growth strain: DH5alpha
  Copy number: High Copy
Gene/Insert
  Gene/Insert name: SpCas9 variant N497A/R661A/Q695A/Q926A (alt name: Streptococcus pyogenes Cas9)
  Species: Streptococcus pyogenes
  Mutation: N497A, R661A, Q695A and Q926A
  Promoter: T7
  Tag / fusion protein: 10x His (N terminal on backbone); MBP (N terminal on backbone); TEV site (N terminal on backbone)
  Cloning method: Gibson Cloning
  Sequencing primers: 5′ T7; 3′ T7-term
Terms and licenses: Academic/Nonprofit Terms; Industry Terms: Not Available to Industry
Depositor comments: Please visit https://www.biorxiv.org/content/early/2017/08/12/160036 for bioRxiv preprint.
How to cite: pJSC111 - Bacterial expression plasmid for SpCas9-HF1 variant was a gift from Jennifer Doudna & Keith Joung (Addgene plasmid # 101209 ; http://n2t.net/addgene:101209 ; RRID:Addgene_101209)
